Addgene plasmid #119111: SNX32-PX (17-166)
Purpose: Bacterial expression of human phox homology (PX) domain, SNX32-PX (17-166)
Depositing lab: Brett Collins. Depositing organization: University of Queensland. Publication: Classification of the human phox homology (PX) domains based on their phosphoinositide binding specificities. Chandra M, Chin YK, Mas C, Feathers JR, Paul B, Datta S, Chen KE, Jia X, Yang Z, Norwood SJ, Mohanty B, Bugarcic A, Teasdale RD, Henne WM, Mobli M, Collins BM. Nat Commun. 2019 Apr 4;10(1):1528. doi: 10.1038/s41467-019-09355-y. PubMed 30948714.
Backbone
  Vector backbone: pGEX4T2
  Vector type: Bacterial Expression
Growth in bacteria
  Bacterial resistance: Ampicillin, 100 μg/mL
  Growth temperature: 37°C
  Growth strain: DH5alpha
  Copy number: Unknown
Gene/Insert
  Gene/Insert name: SNX32-PX (17-166)
  Species: H. sapiens (human)
  Entrez Gene: SNX32 (a.k.a. SNX6B, FLJ30934, MGC42112, MGC57276, DKFZp761P1320)
  Promoter: tac
  Tag / fusion protein: GST (N terminal on backbone)
  Cloning method: Restriction Enzyme; 5′ cloning site BamHI (not destroyed); 3′ cloning site XhoI (not destroyed)
  Sequencing primers: 5′ pGEX5
Terms and licenses: Academic/Nonprofit Terms; Industry Terms: Not Available to Industry
Depositor comments: Amino Acid Sequence: SVDLQGDSSLQVEISDAVSERDKVKFTVQTKSCLPHFAQTEFSVVRQHEEFIWLHDAYVENEEYAGLIIPPAPPRPDFEASREKLQKLGEGDSSVTREEFAKMKQELEAEYLAIFKKTVAMHEVFLQRLAAHPTLRRDHNFFVFLEYGQD
How to cite: SNX32-PX (17-166) was a gift from Brett Collins (Addgene plasmid # 119111 ; http://n2t.net/addgene:119111 ; RRID:Addgene_119111)
