[The description below was written by a language model from this plasmid's Addgene catalogue record and pLannotate feature annotations shown in this document.]
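Description:
SNX32-PX (17-166) is a bacterial expression plasmid built on the pGEX4T2 backbone for producing the phox homology (PX) domain of human sorting nexin 32 (SNX32, also known as SNX6B) in E. coli. The sequenced plasmid is 5,407 nt and carries a ColE1/pMB1-type origin of replication together with the β-lactamase gene under its own promoter, so it is maintained and selected with ampicillin. Short remnants of pBR322-derived rop and bom sequences, a lacZα segment with its lac promoter, operator and CAP site, and a small E. coli yciV fragment are also annotated; these are backbone carry-over rather than functional parts of the expression unit.

The expression cassette spans the numbering origin of the circular map. A tac promoter, the strong trp/lac hybrid, is followed by a lac operator and then the Schistosoma japonicum glutathione S-transferase (GST) coding sequence. The SNX32 fragment encoding residues 17–166 lies directly downstream of GST, inserted between BamHI and XhoI sites that both remain intact, giving an N-terminal GST fusion. A plasmid-borne lacI gene with its own promoter supplies lac repressor, which holds the tac promoter off until it is relieved with IPTG, giving inducible expression. The GST moiety allows affinity capture of the fusion on glutathione resin. The short linker between GST and the insert is not annotated in the feature table. According to the record, the construct serves to produce recombinant protein, and it belongs to a study classifying human PX domains by their phosphoinositide binding specificities.
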