Features (pLannotate 1.2.2; 17 found; start..end, strand, type, name):
      8..24      +  protein_bind   lac operator: The lac repressor binds to the lac operator to inhibit transcription in E. coli. This inhibition can be relieved by adding lactose or isopropyl-β-D-thiogalactopyranoside (IPTG). lac repressor encoded by lacI
     47..700     +  CDS            GST26_SCHJA: Experimental evidence at protein level: Swiss-Prot protein existence level 1. GST isoenzymes appear to play a central role in the parasite detoxification system. Other functions are also suspected including a role in increasing the solubility of haematin in the parasite gut. From Schistosoma japonicum (Blood fluke).
    713..1174    +  CDS            SNX32 (fragment): SNX32_HUMAN - Also known as SNX6B. Experimental evidence at protein level: Swiss-Prot protein existence level 1. May be involved in several stages of intracellular trafficking. From Homo sapiens (Human).
   1213..1252    +  CDS            rop (fragment): Rop protein, which maintains plasmids at low copy number; rop
   1354..1394    +  misc_feature   bom (fragment): basis of mobility region from pBR322
   1499..1603    +  promoter       AmpR promoter: bla
   1604..2464    +  CDS            AmpR: β-lactamase; bla; confers resistance to ampicillin, carbenicillin, and related antibiotics
   2635..3223    +  rep_origin     ori: high-copy-number ColE1/pMB1/pBR322/pUC origin of replication
   3409..3460    -  misc_feature   bom (fragment): basis of mobility region from pBR322
   3467..3544    +  promoter       lacI promoter: lacI
   3545..4627    +  CDS            lacI: lac repressor; lacI; The lac repressor binds to the lac operator to inhibit transcription in E. coli. This inhibition can be relieved by adding lactose or isopropyl-β-D-thiogalactopyranoside (IPTG).
   4640..4661    +  protein_bind   CAP binding site: CAP binding activates transcription in the presence of cAMP. E. coli catabolite activator protein
   4676..4706    +  promoter       lac promoter: promoter for the E. coli lac operon
   4714..4730    +  protein_bind   lac operator: The lac repressor binds to the lac operator to inhibit transcription in E. coli. This inhibition can be relieved by adding lactose or isopropyl-β-D-thiogalactopyranoside (IPTG). lac repressor encoded by lacI
   4750..4923    +  CDS            lacZα: LacZα fragment of β-galactosidase; lacZ fragment
   5187..5303    -  CDS            yciV (fragment): RNAAM_ECOLI - Also known as trpH From Escherichia coli (strain K12).
   5379..5407    +  promoter       tac promoter: strong E. coli promoter; hybrid between the trp and lac UV5 promoters
>Addgene plasmid #119111 | SNX32-PX (17-166) | addgene full sequence | sequence record 275852 | Addgene NGS Result
TGTGGAATTGTGAGCGGATAACAATTTCACACAGGAAACAGTATTCATGTCCCCTATACTAGGTTATTGG
AAAATTAAGGGCCTTGTGCAACCCACTCGACTTCTTTTGGAATATCTTGAAGAAAAATATGAAGAGCATT
TGTATGAGCGCGATGAAGGTGATAAATGGCGAAACAAAAAGTTTGAATTGGGTTTGGAGTTTCCCAATCT
TCCTTATTATATTGATGGTGATGTTAAATTAACACAGTCTATGGCCATCATACGTTATATAGCTGACAAG
CACAACATGTTGGGTGGTTGTCCAAAAGAGCGTGCAGAGATTTCAATGCTTGAAGGAGCGGTTTTGGATA
TTAGATACGGTGTTTCGAGAATTGCATATAGTAAAGACTTTGAAACTCTCAAAGTTGATTTTCTTAGCAA
GCTACCTGAAATGCTGAAAATGTTCGAAGATCGTTTATGTCATAAAACATATTTAAATGGTGATCATGTA
ACCCATCCTGACTTCATGTTGTATGACGCTCTTGATGTTGTTTTATACATGGACCCAATGTGCCTGGATG
CGTTCCCAAAATTAGTTTGTTTTAAAAAACGTATTGAAGCTATCCCACAAATTGATAAGTACTTGAAATC
CAGCAAGTATATAGCATGGCCTTTGCAGGGCTGGCAAGCCACGTTTGGTGGTGGCGACCATCCTCCAAAA
TCGGATCTGGTTCCGCGTGGATCCAGCGTGGACCTGCAAGGTGATAGCAGCCTGCAAGTGGAAATCAGCG
ACGCGGTTAGCGAGCGTGATAAGGTGAAATTCACCGTTCAGACCAAGAGCTGCCTGCCGCACTTCGCGCA
GACCGAATTTAGCGTGGTTCGTCAACACGAGGAATTTATTTGGCTGCACGACGCGTACGTGGAGAACGAG
GAATATGCGGGCCTGATCATTCCGCCGGCGCCGCCGCGTCCGGACTTCGAAGCGAGCCGTGAGAAGCTGC
AAAAACTGGGTGAAGGCGATAGCAGCGTTACCCGTGAGGAATTTGCGAAGATGAAACAAGAGCTGGAAGC
GGAGTACCTGGCGATCTTCAAGAAAACCGTGGCGATGCACGAAGTGTTCCTGCAACGTCTGGCGGCGCAC
CCGACCCTGCGTCGTGACCACAACTTCTTTGTTTTCCTGGAGTATGGTCAAGATTAATAGCTCGAGCGGC
CGCATCGTGACTGACTGACGATCTGCCTCGCGCGTTTCGGTGATGACGGTGAAAACCTCTGACACATGCA
GCTCCCGGAGACGGTCACAGCTTGTCTGTAAGCGGATGCCGGGAGCAGACAAGCCCGTCAGGGCGCGTCA
GCGGGTGTTGGCGGGTGTCGGGGCGCAGCCATGACCCAGTCACGTAGCGATAGCGGAGTGTATAATTCTT
GAAGACGAAAGGGCCTCGTGATACGCCTATTTTTATAGGTTAATGTCATGATAATAATGGTTTCTTAGAC
GTCAGGTGGCACTTTTCGGGGAAATGTGCGCGGAACCCCTATTTGTTTATTTTTCTAAATACATTCAAAT
ATGTATCCGCTCATGAGACAATAACCCTGATAAATGCTTCAATAATATTGAAAAAGGAAGAGTATGAGTA
TTCAACATTTCCGTGTCGCCCTTATTCCCTTTTTTGCGGCATTTTGCCTTCCTGTTTTTGCTCACCCAGA
AACGCTGGTGAAAGTAAAAGATGCTGAAGATCAGTTGGGTGCACGAGTGGGTTACATCGAACTGGATCTC
AACAGCGGTAAGATCCTTGAGAGTTTTCGCCCCGAAGAACGTTTTCCAATGATGAGCACTTTTAAAGTTC
TGCTATGTGGCGCGGTATTATCCCGTGTTGACGCCGGGCAAGAGCAACTCGGTCGCCGCATACACTATTC
TCAGAATGACTTGGTTGAGTACTCACCAGTCACAGAAAAGCATCTTACGGATGGCATGACAGTAAGAGAA
TTATGCAGTGCTGCCATAACCATGAGTGATAACACTGCGGCCAACTTACTTCTGACAACGATCGGAGGAC
CGAAGGAGCTAACCGCTTTTTTGCACAACATGGGGGATCATGTAACTCGCCTTGATCGTTGGGAACCGGA
GCTGAATGAAGCCATACCAAACGACGAGCGTGACACCACGATGCCTGCAGCAATGGCAACAACGTTGCGC
AAACTATTAACTGGCGAACTACTTACTCTAGCTTCCCGGCAACAATTAATAGACTGGATGGAGGCGGATA
AAGTTGCAGGACCACTTCTGCGCTCGGCCCTTCCGGCTGGCTGGTTTATTGCTGATAAATCTGGAGCCGG
TGAGCGTGGGTCTCGCGGTATCATTGCAGCACTGGGGCCAGATGGTAAGCCCTCCCGTATCGTAGTTATC
TACACGACGGGGAGTCAGGCAACTATGGATGAACGAAATAGACAGATCGCTGAGATAGGTGCCTCACTGA
TTAAGCATTGGTAACTGTCAGACCAAGTTTACTCATATATACTTTAGATTGATTTAAAACTTCATTTTTA
ATTTAAAAGGATCTAGGTGAAGATCCTTTTTGATAATCTCATGACCAAAATCCCTTAACGTGAGTTTTCG
TTCCACTGAGCGTCAGACCCCGTAGAAAAGATCAAAGGATCTTCTTGAGATCCTTTTTTTCTGCGCGTAA
TCTGCTGCTTGCAAACAAAAAAACCACCGCTACCAGCGGTGGTTTGTTTGCCGGATCAAGAGCTACCAAC
TCTTTTTCCGAAGGTAACTGGCTTCAGCAGAGCGCAGATACCAAATACTGTCCTTCTAGTGTAGCCGTAG
TTAGGCCACCACTTCAAGAACTCTGTAGCACCGCCTACATACCTCGCTCTGCTAATCCTGTTACCAGTGG
CTGCTGCCAGTGGCGATAAGTCGTGTCTTACCGGGTTGGACTCAAGACGATAGTTACCGGATAAGGCGCA
GCGGTCGGGCTGAACGGGGGGTTCGTGCACACAGCCCAGCTTGGAGCGAACGACCTACACCGAACTGAGA
TACCTACAGCGTGAGCTATGAGAAAGCGCCACGCTTCCCGAAGGGAGAAAGGCGGACAGGTATCCGGTAA
GCGGCAGGGTCGGAACAGGAGAGCGCACGAGGGAGCTTCCAGGGGGAAACGCCTGGTATCTTTATAGTCC
TGTCGGGTTTCGCCACCTCTGACTTGAGCGTCGATTTTTGTGATGCTCGTCAGGGGGGCGGAGCCTATGG
AAAAACGCCAGCAACGCGGCCTTTTTACGGTTCCTGGCCTTTTGCTGGCCTTTTGCTCACATGTTCTTTC
CTGCGTTATCCCCTGATTCTGTGGATAACCGTATTACCGCCTTTGAGTGAGCTGATACCGCTCGCCGCAG
CCGAACGACCGAGCGCAGCGAGTCAGTGAGCGAGGAAGCGGAAGAGCGCCTGATGCGGTATTTTCTCCTT
ACGCATCTGTGCGGTATTTCACACCGCATAAATTCCGACACCATCGAATGGCGCAAAACCTTTCGCGGTA
TGGCATGATAGCGCCCGGAAGAGAGTCAATTCAGGGTGGTGAATGTGAAACCAGTAACGTTATACGATGT
CGCAGAGTATGCCGGTGTCTCTTATCAGACCGTTTCCCGCGTGGTGAACCAGGCCAGCCACGTTTCTGCG
AAAACGCGGGAAAAAGTGGAAGCGGCGATGGCGGAGCTGAATTACATTCCCAACCGCGTGGCACAACAAC
TGGCGGGCAAACAGTCGTTGCTGATTGGCGTTGCCACCTCCAGTCTGGCCCTGCACGCGCCGTCGCAAAT
TGTCGCGGCGATTAAATCTCGCGCCGATCAACTGGGTGCCAGCGTGGTGGTGTCGATGGTAGAACGAAGC
GGCGTCGAAGCCTGTAAAGCGGCGGTGCACAATCTTCTCGCGCAACGCGTCAGTGGGCTGATCATTAACT
ATCCGCTGGATGACCAGGATGCCATTGCTGTGGAAGCTGCCTGCACTAATGTTCCGGCGTTATTTCTTGA
TGTCTCTGACCAGACACCCATCAACAGTATTATTTTCTCCCATGAAGACGGTACGCGACTGGGCGTGGAG
CATCTGGTCGCATTGGGTCACCAGCAAATCGCGCTGTTAGCGGGCCCATTAAGTTCTGTCTCGGCGCGTC
TGCGTCTGGCTGGCTGGCATAAATATCTCACTCGCAATCAAATTCAGCCGATAGCGGAACGGGAAGGCGA
CTGGAGTGCCATGTCCGGTTTTCAACAAACCATGCAAATGCTGAATGAGGGCATCGTTCCCACTGCGATG
CTGGTTGCCAACGATCAGATGGCGCTGGGCGCAATGCGCGCCATTACCGAGTCCGGGCTGCGCGTTGGTG
CGGATATCTCGGTAGTGGGATACGACGATACCGAAGACAGCTCATGTTATATCCCGCCGTTAACCACCAT
CAAACAGGATTTTCGCCTGCTGGGGCAAACCAGCGTGGACCGCTTGCTGCAACTCTCTCAGGGCCAGGCG
GTGAAGGGCAATCAGCTGTTGCCCGTCTCACTGGTGAAAAGAAAAACCACCCTGGCGCCCAATACGCAAA
CCGCCTCTCCCCGCGCGTTGGCCGATTCATTAATGCAGCTGGCACGACAGGTTTCCCGACTGGAAAGCGG
GCAGTGAGCGCAACGCAATTAATGTAAGTTAGCTCACTCATTAGGCACCCCAGGCTTTACACTTTATGCT
TCCGGCTCGTATGTTGTGTGGAATTGTGAGCGGATAACAATTTCACACAGGAAACAGCTATGACCATGAT
TACGGATTCACTGGCCGTCGTTTTACAACGTCGTGACTGGGAAAACCCTGGCGTTACCCAACTTAATCGC
CTTGCAGCACATCCCCCTTTCGCCAGCTGGCGTAATAGCGAAGAGGCCCGCACCGATCGCCCTTCCCAAC
AGTTGCGCAGCCTGAATGGCGAATGGCGCTTTGCCTGGTTTCCGGCACCAGAAGCGGTGCCGGAAAGCTG
GCTGGAGTGCGATCTTCCTGAGGCCGATACTGTCGTCGTCCCCTCAAACTGGCAGATGCACGGTTACGAT
GCGCCCATCTACACCAACGTGACCTATCCCATTACGGTCAATCCGCCGTTTGTTCCCACGGAGAATCCGA
CGGGTTGTTACTCGCTCACATTTAATGTTGATGAAAGCTGGCTACAGGAAGGCCAGACGCGAATTATTTT
TGATGGCGTTGGAATTAGCTTATCGACTGCACGGTGCACCAATGCTTCTGGCGTCAGGCAGCCATCGGAA
GCTGTGGTATGGCTGTGCAGGTCGTAAATCACTGCATAATTCGTGTCGCTCAAGGCGCACTCCCGTTCTG
GATAATGTTTTTTGCGCCGACATCATAACGGTTCTGGCAAATATTCTGAAATGAGCTGTTGACAATTAAT
CATCGGCTCGTATAATG
